Addgene plasmid #182348: pSEM388 - mosTI unc-119 - NNN - mScarlet - tbb-2
Purpose: (Empty Backbone) mScarlet fusion cloning vector for mosTI(unc-119). Transgene inserted upstream of mScarlet and tbb-2 3' UTR. MCS or Golden Gate (BsaI: tgcc - MCS - aaaa)
Depositing lab: Christian Froekjaer-Jensen. Depositing organization: King Abdullah University of Science and Technology (KAUST). Publication: Modular safe-harbor transgene insertion (MosTI) for targeted single-copy and extrachromosomal array integration in C. elegans. El Mouridi S, Alkhaldi F, Frokjaer-Jensen C. G3 (Bethesda). 2022 Jul 28. pii: 6651068. doi: 10.1093/g3journal/jkac184. PubMed 35900171.
Backbone
  Vector backbone: pTwist-Amp-high-copy
  Backbone manufacturer: Twist Biosciences
  Vector type: Worm Expression
Growth in bacteria
  Bacterial resistance: Ampicillin, 100 μg/mL
  Growth temperature: 37°C
  Growth strain: DH5alpha
  Copy number: High Copy
Terms and licenses: Academic/Nonprofit Terms; Industry Terms: Not Available to Industry
Depositor comments: www.wormbuilder.org MOdular Safe harbor Transgene Insertion (mosTI). Cloning vector for single-copy insertion using unc-119 selection. MCS/Golden Gate (BsaI) cloning vector withinsertion upstream of mScarlet and tbb-2 3' UTR. BsaI overhangs: tgcc - mcs - aaaa (use aaaa as consensus start site for mScarlet with aaaaATG). Please visit https://www.biorxiv.org/content/10.1101/2022.04.19.488726v1.full for bioRxiv preprint.
How to cite: pSEM388 - mosTI unc-119 - NNN - mScarlet - tbb-2 was a gift from Christian Froekjaer-Jensen (Addgene plasmid # 182348 ; http://n2t.net/addgene:182348 ; RRID:Addgene_182348)
