[The description below was written by a language model from this plasmid's Addgene catalogue record and pLannotate feature annotations shown in this document.]
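Description:
pSEM388 is an empty cloning backbone for the MosTI (modular safe-harbor transgene insertion) system in Caenorhabditis elegans, built on the Twist pTwist-Amp-high-copy plasmid. It is maintained in E. coli through a high-copy ColE1/pUC-type origin and selected with ampicillin via the β-lactamase gene and its native promoter. The sequenced record is 4,385 nt. Small annotated remnants of the backbone, a lacZα fragment and an attB1-like site, have no role stated in the record.

The worm-specific portion begins with a fragment of the unc-119 coding sequence, followed by a loxP site, a short pUC-type multiple cloning site, an mScarlet coding sequence and the tbb-2 (β-tubulin) 3' UTR/terminator. Only part of unc-119 is annotated, and the vector is described as using unc-119 selection for single-copy insertion at a MosTI site, so insertion events are identified through rescue of the unc-119 phenotype. The record does not spell out how the fragment achieves this.

No promoter is present upstream of mScarlet (the "NNN" in the name marks this open position). The user supplies the transgene, for example a promoter or a promoter plus coding sequence, by conventional restriction cloning into the MCS or by Golden Gate assembly with BsaI, which leaves tgcc and aaaa overhangs. The aaaa overhang sits immediately before the mScarlet ATG and serves as a consensus start context. The inserted sequence therefore produces a red fluorescent mScarlet fusion or reporter terminated by the tbb-2 3' UTR. The purpose of the single loxP site is not stated in the record. The vector is typically used to build mScarlet-tagged transgenes for targeted single-copy integration in worms.
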