Features (pLannotate 1.2.2; 10 found; start..end, strand, type, name):
     73..525     +  CDS            unc-119 (fragment): UN119_CAEEL - Experimental evidence at protein level: Swiss-Prot protein existence level 1. Myristoyl-binding protein that acts as a cargo adapter: specifically binds the myristoyl moiety of a subset of N-terminally myristoylated proteins and is required for their localization. Plays a key role in ciliary membrane localization of proteins. Required for the establishment or function of the nervous system. From Caenorhabditis elegans.
    642..675     +  protein_bind   loxP: Cre-mediated recombination occurs in the 8-bp core sequence (GCATACAT). Cre recombinase
    694..744     -  misc_feature   MCS (fragment): pUC18/19 multiple cloning site
    757..1605    +  CDS            mScarlet: mScarlet is a basic (constitutively fluorescent) red fluorescent protein published in 2016, derived from synthetic construct. It has moderate acid sensitivity.
   1609..1932    +  terminator     tbb-2 terminator: tbb-2; transcription terminator for the C. elegans tubulin beta-2 gene
   2479..3067    -  rep_origin     ori: high-copy-number ColE1/pMB1/pBR322/pUC origin of replication
   3184..3208    -  protein_bind   attB1: mutant version of attB; recombination site for the Gateway® BP reaction BP Clonase™
   3308..4168    -  CDS            AmpR: β-lactamase; bla; confers resistance to ampicillin, carbenicillin, and related antibiotics
   4169..4273    -  promoter       AmpR promoter: bla
   4360..18      -  CDS            lacZα (fragment) (across the origin): LacZα fragment of β-galactosidase; lacZ fragment
>Addgene plasmid #182348 | pSEM388 - mosTI unc-119 - NNN - mScarlet - tbb-2 | addgene full sequence | sequence record 361776 | Addgene NGS Result
TGTAAAACGACGGCCAGTCATGCATAATCCGCACGCATCTGGAATAAGGAAGTGCCATTCCGCCTGACCT
AAGTGCTTTTCGAGATCGCCAAACCGGAGAACGATCAGGAGAATGATGAGTCGCCACAGGAGTCGGCAAG
ATACGTGCGTTATAGATTTGCTCCAAACTTTTTGAAACTCAAAACGGTCGGAGCAACTGTGGAATTCAAA
GTAGGAGACATCCCAATCCATCATTTCCGAATGATCGAACGTCACTTCTTCAAAGATCGCCTTCTGAAGT
GTTTTGACTTTGAATTCGGATTCTGTATTCCGAATTCACGAAACAACTGTGAACATATCTATGAGTTCCC
TCAACTCTCTCAACAACTCAGTGAGTCATTATTCTAAAAAGTACAATTCAAAAGACTAATCTCTTTTTCA
GTGGACGACATGATCAACAATCCAAACGAGACTCGTTCTGACAGCTTCTATTTCGTCGATAACAAACTCG
TCATGCACAACAAAGCCGACTACTCATATGATGCATAAATCTTCATTGTTGAGTTTATCTTGTTGATTTT
TGAATAAATTATCAACTCTTTACTTTTTAATGGGTTATGAAATAAATAAACATTGAAAACTGATAAACAA
CGTTCATCTCTATAACTTCGTATAGCATACATTATACGAAGTTATTGCCTGAGACCAGCTAGCAAGCTTG
CATGCCTGCAGGTCGACTCTAGAGGATCCCCGGGTACCGAGCTCAGGTCTCTAAAAATGGTTTCTAAGGG
CGAAGCCGTCATCAAGGTAAGTTTTACGAAATTCTGAAGCTCACAAAACATGGAGTACATTTTTCAGGAG
TTCATGCGGTTCAAGGTCCACATGGAGGGTAGTATGAACGGACACGAGTTCGAGATAGAGGGAGAGGGAG
AGGGACGGCCATACGAGGGAACCCAAACGGCCAAGCTCAAGGTCACCAAAGGGGGACCACTCCCATTCTC
CTGGGATATCCTCTCCCCACAGTTCATGTACGGAAGTCGTGCCTTCACCAAGCACCCCGCAGGTAAGTTT
ATAATCTATGATCTTAATTTGGCAATGGAAAAAGTTTTTTCAGATATACCAGATTACTATAAGCAGTCCT
TCCCAGAGGGATTCAAATGGGAGCGTGTCATGAACTTCGAGGATGGAGGAGCCGTCACCGTCACGCAAGA
CACGTCCCTCGAGGATGGAACCCTAATCTACAAGGTAAAGCTTCGTGGAACCAACTTCCCCCCAGGTAAG
TTTTATTCCATAATACAAATATATATTGAACAATAATGCTTTTCAGATGGACCAGTCATGCAAAAGAAAA
CTATGGGATGGGAAGCCTCGACCGAACGTCTCTACCCAGAGGACGGGGTCCTCAAAGGAGATATCAAGAT
GGCCCTAAGACTCAAGGACGGAGGACGGTATCTTGCCGATTTCAAGACCACGTACAAGGCTAAGAAGCCA
GTACAAATGCCAGGGGCCTACAACGTAGACCGTAAACTCGACATCACGTCCCACAACGAGGACTACACGG
TCGTCGAACAATACGAACGTTCCGAAGGACGTCACTCCACCGGAGGGATGGACGAGCTCTACAAGTAAAT
GCAAAATCCTTTCAAGCATTCCCTTCTTCTCTATCACTCTTCTTTCTTTTTGTCAAAAAATTCTCTCGCT
AATTTATTTGCTTTTTTAATGTTATTATTTTATGACTTTTTATAGTCACTGAAAAGTTTGCATCTGAGTG
AAGTGAATGCTATCAAAATGTGATTCTGTCTGATGTACTTTCACAATCTCTCTTCAATTCCATTTTGAAG
TGCTTTAAACCCGAAAGGTTGAGAAAAATGCGAGCGCTCAAATATTTGTATTGTGTTCGTTGAGTGACCC
AACAAAAAGAGGAAACTTTATTGTGCCGCCAAGAAAAAAGTCTCACAGGAAACGGAGAATCTGTGCGGCA
ATGTCTTATCATTTGAAACGCGCCGTATCGATGCTGACATCATGCGGCTCCCGTGTTAGTCGAGAAGATG
GGTACGGGCCTTTATTCATCCAACACTCTACGGCTTCTTCAAGAGCTAGTAGGGCACCCTGTAGTTGGAA
AGGGATTATTTCGTATGGCGAGCCCATACCGTCTTTCTTGCGGAAGCTTAACACGATAGGAAGTTGGATA
GTTTCGAACGATGGTTCCATACGGAACGCTGTCTCAAGGATGAGTCTGACGGAGTGTAACTCGAAGGCTA
GGTGGAGGCTCAGTGATGATAAGTCTGCGATGGTGGATGCATGTGTCATGGTCATAGCTGTTTCCTGTGT
GAAATTGTTATCCGCTCAGAGGGCACAATCCTATTCCGCGCTATCCGACAATCTCCAAGACATTAGGTGG
AGTTCAGTTCGGCGTATGGCATATGTCGCTGGAAAGAACATGTGAGCAAAAGGCCAGCAAAAGGCCAGGA
ACCGTAAAAAGGCCGCGTTGCTGGCGTTTTTCCATAGGCTCCGCCCCCCTGACGAGCATCACAAAAATCG
ACGCTCAAGTCAGAGGTGGCGAAACCCGACAGGACTATAAAGATACCAGGCGTTTCCCCCTGGAAGCTCC
CTCGTGCGCTCTCCTGTTCCGACCCTGCCGCTTACCGGATACCTGTCCGCCTTTCTCCCTTCGGGAAGCG
TGGCGCTTTCTCATAGCTCACGCTGTAGGTATCTCAGTTCGGTGTAGGTCGTTCGCTCCAAGCTGGGCTG
TGTGCACGAACCCCCCGTTCAGCCCGACCGCTGCGCCTTATCCGGTAACTATCGTCTTGAGTCCAACCCG
GTAAGACACGACTTATCGCCACTGGCAGCAGCCACTGGTAACAGGATTAGCAGAGCGAGGTATGTAGGCG
GTGCTACAGAGTTCTTGAAGTGGTGGCCTAACTACGGCTACACTAGAAGAACAGTATTTGGTATCTGCGC
TCTGCTGAAGCCAGTTACCTTCGGAAAAAGAGTTGGTAGCTCTTGATCCGGCAAACAAACCACCGCTGGT
AGCGGTGGTTTTTTTGTTTGCAAGCAGCAGATTACGCGCAGAAAAAAAGGATCTCAAGAAGATCCTTTGA
TCTTTTCTACGGGGTCTGACGCTCTATTCAACAAAGCCGCCGTCCCGTCAAGTCAGCGTAAATGGGTAGG
GGGCTTCAAATCGTCCTCGTGATACCAATTCGGAGCCTGCTTTTTTGTACAAACTTGTTGATAATGGCAA
TTCAAGGATCTTCACCTAGATCCTTTTAAATTAAAAATGAAGTTTTAAATCAATCTAAAGTATATATGAG
TAAACTTGGTCTGACAGTTACCAATGCTTAATCAGTGAGGCACCTATCTCAGCGATCTGTCTATTTCGTT
CATCCATAGTTGCCTGACTCCCCGTCGTGTAGATAACTACGATACGGGAGGGCTTACCATCTGGCCCCAG
TGCTGCAATGATACCGCGAGAGCCACGCTCACCGGCTCCAGATTTATCAGCAATAAACCAGCCAGCCGGA
AGGGCCGAGCGCAGAAGTGGTCCTGCAACTTTATCCGCCTCCATCCAGTCTATTAATTGTTGCCGGGAAG
CTAGAGTAAGTAGTTCGCCAGTTAATAGTTTGCGCAACGTTGTTGCCATTGCTACAGGCATCGTGGTGTC
ACGCTCGTCGTTTGGTATGGCTTCATTCAGCTCCGGTTCCCAACGATCAAGGCGAGTTACATGATCCCCC
ATGTTGTGCAAAAAAGCGGTTAGCTCCTTCGGTCCTCCGATCGTTGTCAGAAGTAAGTTGGCCGCAGTGT
TATCACTCATGGTTATGGCAGCACTGCATAATTCTCTTACTGTCATGCCATCCGTAAGATGCTTTTCTGT
GACTGGTGAGTACTCAACCAAGTCATTCTGAGAATAGTGTATGCGGCGACCGAGTTGCTCTTGCCCGGCG
TCAATACGGGATAATACCGCGCCACATAGCAGAACTTTAAAAGTGCTCATCATTGGAAAACGTTCTTCGG
GGCGAAAACTCTCAAGGATCTTACCGCTGTTGAGATCCAGTTCGATGTAACCCACTCGTGCACCCAACTG
ATCTTCAGCATCTTTTACTTTCACCAGCGTTTCTGGGTGAGCAAAAACAGGAAGGCAAAATGCCGCAAAA
AAGGGAATAAGGGCGACACGGAAATGTTGAATACTCATACTCTTCCTTTTTCAATATTATTGAAGCATTT
ATCAGGGTTATTGTCTCATGAGCGGATACATATTTGAATGTATTTAGAAAAATAAACAAATAGGGGTTCC
GCGCACATTTCCCCGAAAAGTGCCAGATACCTGAAACAAAACCCATCGTACGGCCAAGGAAGTCTCCAAT
AACTGTGATCCACCACAAGCGCCAGGGTTTTCCCAGTCACGACGT
